>Addgene plasmid #54243 | mEmerald-Rab5a-7 | addgene full sequence | sequence record 456513 | Addgene NGS Result
TGATATAGACCTTGTGGCTGTTGTAGTTGTACTCCAGCTTGTGCCCCAGGATGTTGCCGTCCTCCTTGAA
GTCGATGCCCTTCAGCTCGATGCGGTTCACCAGGGTGTCGCCCTCGAACTTCACCTCGGCGCGGGTCTTG
TAGTTGCCGTCGTCCTTGAAGAAGATGGTGCGCTCCTGGACGTAGCCTTCGGGCATGGCGGACTTGAAGA
AGTCGTGCTGCTTCATGTGGTCGGGGTAGCGGGCGAAGCACTGCACGCCGTAGGTCAAGGTGGTCACGAG
GGTGGGCCAGGGCACGGGCAGCTTGCCGGTGGTGCAGATGAACTTCAGGGTCAGCTTGCCGTAGGTGGCA
TCGCCCTCGCCCTCGCCGGACACGCTGAACTTGTGGCCGTTTACGTCGCCGTCCAGCTCGACCAGGATGG
GCACCACCCCGGTGAACAGCTCCTCGCCCTTGCTCACCATGGTGGCGACCGGTAGCGCTAGCGGATCTGA
CGGTTCACTAAACCAGCTCTGCTTATATAGACCTCCCACCGTACACGCCTACCGCCCATTTGCGTCAATG
GGGCGGAGTTGTTACGACATTTTGGAAAGTCCCGTTGATTTTGGTGCCAAAACAAACTCCCATTGACGTC
AATGGGGTGGAGACTTGGAAATCCCCGTGAGTCAAACCGCTATCCACGCCCATTGATGTACTGCCAAAAC
CGCATCACCATGGTAATAGCGATGACTAATACGTAGATGTACTGCCAAGTAGGAAAGTCCCATAAGGTCA
TGTACTGGGCATAATGCCAGGCGGGCCATTTACCGTCATTGACGTCAATAGGGGGCGTACTTGGCATATG
ATACACTTGATGTACTGCCAAGTGGGCAGTTTACCGTAAATACTCCACCCATTGACGTCAATGGAAAGTC
CCTATTGGCGTTACTATGGGAACATACGTCATTATTGACGTCAATGGGCGGGGGTCGTTGGGCGGTCAGC
CAGGCGGGCCATTTACCGTAAGTTATGTAACGCGGAACTCCATATATGGGCTATGAACTAATGACCCCGT
AATTGATTACTATTAATAACTAATGCATGGCGGTAATACGGTTATCCACAGAATCAGGGGATAACGCAGG
AAAGAACATGTGAGCAAAAGGCCAGCAAAAGGCCAGGAACCGTAAAAAGGCCGCGTTGCTGGCGTTTTTC
CATAGGCTCCGCCCCCCTGACGAGCATCACAAAAATCGACGCTCAAGTCAGAGGTGGCGAAACCCGACAG
GACTATAAAGATACCAGGCGTTTCCCCCTGGAAGCTCCCTCGTGCGCTCTCCTGTTCCGACCCTGCCGCT
TACCGGATACCTGTCCGCCTTTCTCCCTTCGGGAAGCGTGGCGCTTTCTCATAGCTCACGCTGTAGGTAT
CTCAGTTCGGTGTAGGTCGTTCGCTCCAAGCTGGGCTGTGTGCACGAACCCCCCGTTCAGCCCGACCGCT
GCGCCTTATCCGGTAACTATCGTCTTGAGTCCAACCCGGTAAGACACGACTTATCGCCACTGGCAGCAGC
CACTGGTAACAGGATTAGCAGAGCGAGGTATGTAGGCGGTGCTACAGAGTTCTTGAAGTGGTGGCCTAAC
TACGGCTACACTAGAAGAACAGTATTTGGTATCTGCGCTCTGCTGAAGCCAGTTACCTTCGGAAAAAGAG
TTGGTAGCTCTTGATCCGGCAAACAAACCACCGCTGGTAGCGGTGGTTTTTTTGTTTGCAAGCAGCAGAT
TACGCGCAGAAAAAAAGGATCTCAAGAAGATCCTTTGATCTTTTCTACGGGGTCTGACGCTCAGTGGAAC
GAAAACTCACGTTAAGGGATTTTGGTCATGAGATTATCAAAAAGGATCTTCACCTAGATCCTTTTAAATT
AAAAATGAAGTTTTAAATCAATCTAAAGTATATATGAGTAACCTGAGGCTATGGCAGGGCCTGCCGCCCC
GACGTTGGCTGCGAGCCCTGGGCCTTCACCCGAACTTGGGGGGTGGGGTGGGGAAAAGGAAGAAACGCGG
GCGTATTGGCCCCAATGGGGTCTCGGTGGGGTATCGACAGAGTGCCAGCCCTGGGACCGAACCCCGCGTT
TATGAACAAACGACCCAACACCGTGCGTTTTATTCTGTCTTTTTATTGCCGTCATAGCGCGGGTTCCTTC
CGGTATTGTCTCCTTCCGTGTTTCAGTTAGCCTCCCCCTAGGGTGGGCGAAGAACTCCAGCATGAGATCC
CCGCGCTGGAGGATCATCCAGCCGGCGTCCCGGAAAACGATTCCGAAGCCCAACCTTTCATAGAAGGCGG
CGGTGGAATCGAAATCTCGTGATGGCAGGTTGGGCGTCGCTTGGTCGGTCATTTCGAACCCCAGAGTCCC
GCTCAGAAGAACTCGTCAAGAAGGCGATAGAAGGCGATGCGCTGCGAATCGGGAGCGGCGATACCGTAAA
GCACGAGGAAGCGGTCAGCCCATTCGCCGCCAAGCTCTTCAGCAATATCACGGGTAGCCAACGCTATGTC
CTGATAGCGGTCCGCCACACCCAGCCGGCCACAGTCGATGAATCCAGAAAAGCGGCCATTTTCCACCATG
ATATTCGGCAAGCAGGCATCGCCATGGGTCACGACGAGATCCTCGCCGTCGGGCATGCTCGCCTTGAGCC
TGGCGAACAGTTCGGCTGGCGCGAGCCCCTGATGCTCTTCGTCCAGATCATCCTGATCGACAAGACCGGC
TTCCATCCGAGTACGTGCTCGCTCGATGCGATGTTTCGCTTGGTGGTCGAATGGGCAGGTAGCCGGATCA
AGCGTATGCAGCCGCCGCATTGCATCAGCCATGATGGATACTTTCTCGGCAGGAGCAAGGTGAGATGACA
GGAGATCCTGCCCCGGCACTTCGCCCAATAGCAGCCAGTCCCTTCCCGCTTCAGTGACAACGTCGAGCAC
AGCTGCGCAAGGAACGCCCGTCGTGGCCAGCCACGATAGCCGCGCTGCCTCGTCTTGCAGTTCATTCAGG
GCACCGGACAGGTCGGTCTTGACAAAAAGAACCGGGCGCCCCTGCGCTGACAGCCGGAACACGGCGGCAT
CAGAGCAGCCGATTGTCTGTTGTGCCCAGTCATAGCCGAATAGCCTCTCCACCCAAGCGGCCGGAGAACC
TGCGTGCAATCCATCTTGTTCAATCATGCGAAACGATCCTCATCCTGTCTCTTGATCGATCTTTGCAAAA
GCCTAGGCCTCCAAAAAAGCCTCCTCACTACTTCTGGAATAGCTCAGAGGCCGAGGCGGCCTCGGCCTCT
GCATAAATAAAAAAAATTAGTCAGCCATGGGGCGGAGAATGGGCGGAACTGGGCGGAGTTAGGGGCGGGA
TGGGCGGAGTTAGGGGCGGGACTATGGTTGCTGACTAATTGAGATGCATGCTTTGCATACTTCTGCCTGC
TGGGGAGCCTGGGGACTTTCCACACCTGGTTGCTGACTAATTGAGATGCATGCTTTGCATACTTCTGCCT
GCTGGGGAGCCTGGGGACTTTCCACACCCTAACTGACACACATTCCACAGCTGGTTCTTTCCGCCTCAGG
ACTCTTCCTTTTTCAATATTATTGAAGCATTTATCAGGGTTATTGTCTCATGAGCGGATACATATTTGAA
TGTATTTAGAAAAATAAACAAATAGGGGTTCCGCGCACATTTCCCCGAAAAGTGCCACCTG
[124 nt withheld, positions 3702-3825]
C
[91 nt withheld, positions 3827-3917]
A
[49 nt withheld, positions 3919-3967]
CCTTTGACGTTGGAGTCCACGTTCTTT
[37 nt withheld, positions 3995-4031]
ACCCTATCTCGGTCTATTCTTTTGATTTATAAGGGATTTTGCCGATTTCGGCCTATTGGTTAAAAAATGA
GCTGATTTAACAAAAATTTAACGCGAATTTTAACAAAATATTAACGCTTACAATTTACGCGTTAAGATAC
ATTGATGAGTTTGGACAAACCACAACTAGAATGCAGTGAAAAAAATGCTTTATTTGTGAAATTTGTGATG
CTATTGCTTTATTTGTAACCATTATAAGCTGCAATAAACAAGTTAACAACAACAATTGCATTCATTTTAT
GTTTCAGGTTCAGGGGGAGGTGTGGGAGGTTTTTTAAAGCAAGTAAAACCTCTACAAATGTGGTATGGCT
GATTATGATCAGTTATCTAGATCCGGTGGATCCTTAGTTACTACAACACTGATTCCTGGTTGGCTGCGTG
GGTTCAGTAAGGTCTACTCCTCTTCCTCTGGCAGAATTTGCTCCTGGATTCTGTGGTTCGTTCTTTGGCA
ACTTTTTAGCTATTGCCATGAATATTTCATTTACATTCATCGATGTTTTAGCTGATGTCTCCATGAATAA
TAAACTGTTGTCATCTGCATAGGACTGTGCTTCCTGGAAATCGACAGCTCTTTTATTTGCAAGATCAGCC
TTGTTTCCTGATAAAGCTATTACAATGTTAGGACTGGCTTGCCTCTGAAGTTCTTTAACCCAGTTTTTGG
CTCTGGCAAAGGACTCCTCATTTGTGATATCATATACAACTATGGCTGCTTGTGCTCCTCTGTAGTACAT
TGGTGCTAAGCTATGGTATCGTTCTTGACCAGCTGTATCCCATATTTCAAACTTTACTGTTGTATCATCA
AGACACACAGTTTGGGTTAGAAAAGCAGCCCCTATGGTACTCTCTTGAAATTCATGAAATTGGCCCTTCA
CAAAACGAAGCACTAGGCTTGATTTGCCAACAGCAGACTCTCCCAGAAGTACTAGTTTGAACTGGCATAT
TTTATTTCCAGTATTTGGCCCGTTGGGTCTTGTTGCGCCTCGACTAGCCATGGCTCGAGATCTGAGTCCG
GACTTGTACAGCTCGTCCATGCCGAGAGTGATCCCGGCGGCGGTCACGAACTCCAGCAGGACCATGTGAT
CGCGCTTCTCGTTGGGGTCTTTGCTCAGCTTGGACTGGGTGCTCAGGTAGTGGTTGTCGGGCAGCAGCAC
GGGGCCGTCGCCGATGGGGGTGTTCTGCTGGTAGTGGTCGGCGAGCTGCACGCTGCCGTCCTCGATGTTG
TGGCGGGTCTTGAAGTTCACCTTGATGCCGTTCTTCTGCTTGTCGGCGG
Features (pLannotate 1.2.2; 15 found; start..end, strand, type, name):
    505..708     -  promoter       CMV promoter: human cytomegalovirus (CMV) immediate early promoter
    709..1012    -  enhancer       CMV enhancer: human cytomegalovirus immediate early enhancer
   1187..1775    -  rep_origin     ori: high-copy-number ColE1/pMB1/pBR322/pUC origin of replication
   1997..2013    +  polyA_signal   bGH poly(A) signal (fragment): bovine growth hormone polyadenylation signal
   2104..2151    -  polyA_signal   HSV TK poly(A) signal: herpes simplex virus thymidine kinase polyadenylation signal (Cole and Stacy, 1985)
   2210..2362    -  CDS            ble (fragment): BLE_KLEPN - Experimental evidence at protein level: Swiss-Prot protein existence level 1. Binding protein with a strong affinity to the bleomycin family of antibiotics. Binds to CL990; an antimitotic-antibiotic compound. From Klebsiella pneumoniae.
   2383..3177    -  CDS            NeoR/KanR: aminoglycoside phosphotransferase from Tn5; aph(3')-II (or nptII); confers resistance to neomycin, kanamycin, and G418 (Geneticin®)
   3212..3569    -  promoter       SV40 promoter: SV40 enhancer and early promoter
   3571..3675    -  promoter       AmpR promoter: bla
   3702..4130    +  rep_origin     f1 ori (sequence partly withheld): f1 bacteriophage origin of replication; arrow indicates direction of (+) strand synthesis
   4164..4285    -  polyA_signal   SV40 poly(A) signal: SV40 polyadenylation signal
   4308..4392    -  CDS            large T antigen (fragment): large T antigen from SV40 (simian virus 40)
   4418..5062    -  CDS            RAB5A: RAB5A_HUMAN - Also known as RAB5. Experimental evidence at protein level: Swiss-Prot protein existence level 1. Small GTPase which cycles between active GTP-bound and inactive GDP-bound states. In its active state, binds to a variety of effector proteins to regulate cellular responses such as of intracellular membrane trafficking, from the formation of transport vesicles to their fusion with membranes. Active GTP-bound form is able to recruit to membranes different sets of downstream effectors directly responsible for vesicle formation, movement, tethering and fusion. RAB5A is required for the
   5064..5083    -  misc_feature   MCS (fragment): multiple cloning site
   5084..460     -  CDS            mEmerald (across the origin): mEmerald is a basic (constitutively fluorescent) green fluorescent protein published in 1998, derived from Aequorea victoria. It is reported to be a very rapidly-maturing monomer with moderate acid sensitivity.
