[The description below was written by a language model from this plasmid's Addgene catalogue record and pLannotate feature annotations shown in this document.]
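Description:
mEmerald-Rab5a-7 is a mammalian expression plasmid that produces human RAB5A fused at its N-terminus to the green fluorescent protein mEmerald. It is built on an mEmerald backbone with the layout of a C1-type fluorescent-protein fusion vector. In bacteria it replicates from a high-copy ColE1/pUC-type origin and is selected with kanamycin. The same Tn5 NeoR/KanR aminoglycoside phosphotransferase gene sits behind tandem bacterial (AmpR-type) and SV40 early promoters and ends in an HSV TK polyadenylation signal, so it also allows G418 selection of transfected mammalian cells. An f1 origin is present as well. The short ble, bGH poly(A) and large T antigen fragments in the annotation appear to be partial matches to flanking backbone sequence rather than functional elements.

The expression cassette runs on the minus strand of the 5,340 nt sequenced record. The CMV immediate-early enhancer and promoter drive the mEmerald coding sequence, which spans the numbering origin. A short remnant of the multiple cloning site follows and serves as a linker, then the RAB5A open reading frame, and finally an SV40 polyadenylation signal. The "7" in the name may refer to the linker length, but the record does not say so.

RAB5A is a small GTPase that cycles between GTP- and GDP-bound states and recruits effectors that control vesicle formation, movement, tethering and fusion in membrane trafficking. The construct is catalogued as a localization marker, listed as "Ras GTPase", for fluorescence imaging. mEmerald is a monomeric, rapidly maturing Aequorea-derived green protein with excitation at 487 nm and emission at 509 nm, so the fusion can be used to follow Rab5a-positive compartments in transfected cells.
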