Addgene plasmid #54243: mEmerald-Rab5a-7
Purpose: Localization: Ras GTPase, Excitation: 487, Emission: 509
Depositing lab: Michael Davidson.
Backbone
  Vector backbone: mEmerald
  Backbone size w/o insert (bp): 4750
  Vector type: Mammalian Expression
  Selectable markers: Neomycin (select with G418)
Growth in bacteria
  Bacterial resistance: Kanamycin, 50 μg/mL
  Growth temperature: 37°C
  Growth strain: DH5alpha
  Copy number: High Copy
Gene/Insert
  Gene/Insert name: Rab5a (alt name: NM_004162.4)
  Promoter: CMV
  Tag / fusion protein: mEmerald (N terminal on backbone)
  Cloning method: Unknown
  Sequencing primers: 5′ CMV-F; 3′ SV40pA-R
Terms and licenses: Academic/Nonprofit Terms; Industry Terms
Depositor comments: . Excitation = 487; Emission = 509. Localization data: Ras GTPase
How to cite: mEmerald-Rab5a-7 was a gift from Michael Davidson (Addgene plasmid # 54243 ; http://n2t.net/addgene:54243 ; RRID:Addgene_54243)
