>Addgene plasmid #54243 | mEmerald-Rab5a-7 | analyzer sequence | sequence record 84388
GCTACCGGTCGCCACCATGGTGAGCAAGGGCGAGGAGCTGTTCACCGGGGTGGTGCCCATCCTGGTCGAG
CTGGACGGCGACGTAAACGGCCACAAGTTCAGCGTGTCCGGCGAGGGCGAGGGCGATGCCACCTACGGCA
AGCTGACCCTGAAGTTCATCTGCACCACCGGCAAGCTGCCCGTGCCCTGGCCCACCCTCGTGACCACCTT
GACCTACGGCGTGCAGTGCTTCGCCCGCTACCCCGACCACATGAAGCAGCACGACTTCTTCAAGTCCGCC
ATGCCCGAAGGCTACGTCCAGGAGCGCACCATCTTCTTCAAGGACGACGGCAACTACAAGACCCGCGCCG
AGGTGAAGTTCGAGGGCGACACCCTGGTGAACCGCATCGAGCTGAAGGGCATCGACTTCAAGGAGGACGG
CAACATCCTGGGGCACAAGCTGGAGTACAACTACAACAGCCACAAGGTCTATATCACCGCCGACAAGCAG
AAGAACGGCATCAAGGTGAACTTCAAGACCCGCCACAACATCGAGGACGGCAGCGTGCAGCTCGCCGACC
ACTACCAGCAGAACACCCCCATCGGCGACGGCCCCGTGCTGCTGCCCGACAACCACTACCTGAGCACCCA
GTCCAAGCTGAGCAAAGACCCCAACGAGAAGCGCGATCACATGGTCCTGCTGGAGTTCGTGACCGCCGCC
GGGATCACTCTCGGCATGGACGAGCTGTACAAGTCCGGACTCAGATCTCGAGCCATGGCTAGTCGAGGCG
CAACAAGACCCAACGGGCCAAATACTGGAAATAAAATATGCCAGTTCAAACTAGTACTTCTGGGAGAGTC
TGCTGTTGGCAAATCAAGCCTAGTGCTTCGTTTTGTGAAGGGCCAATTTCATGAATTTCAAGAGAGTACC
ATAGGGGCTGCTTTTCTAACCCAAACTGTGTGTCTTGATGATACAACAGTAAAGTTTGAAATATGGGATA
CAGCTGGTCAAGAACGATACCATAGCTTAGCACCAATGTACTACAGAGGAGCACAAGCAGCCATAGTTGT
ATATGATATCACAAATGAGGAGTCCTTTGCCAGAGCCAAAAACTGGGTTAAAGAACTTCAGAGGCAAGCC
AGTCCTAACATTGTAATAGCTTTATCAGGAAACAAGGCTGATCTTGCAAATAAAAGAGCTGTCGATTTCC
AGGAAGCACAGTCCTATGCAGATGACAACAGTTTATTATTCATGGAGACATCAGCTAAAACATCGATGAA
TGTAAATGAAATATTCATGGCAATAGCTAAAAAGTTGCCAAAGAACGAACCACAGAATCCAGGAGCAAAT
TCTGCCAGAGGAAGAGGAGTAGACCTTACTGAACCCACGCAGCCAACCAGGAATCAGTGTTGTAGTAACT
AAGGATCCACCGGATCTAGATAACTGATCATAATCAGCCATACCACATT
