>Addgene plasmid #54243 | mEmerald-Rab5a-7 Sequencing Result | analyzer sequence | sequence record 88962
TCGGCATGGACGAGCTGTACAAGTCCGGACTCAGATCTCGAGCCATGGCTAGTCGAGGCGCAACAAGACC
CAACGGGCCAAATACTGGAAATAAAATATGCCAGTTCAAACTAGTACTTCTGGGAGAGTCTGCTGTTGGC
AAATCAAGCCTAGTGCTTCGTTTTGTGAAGGGCCAATTTCATGAATTTCAAGAGAGTACCATAGGGGCTG
CTTTTCTAACCCAAACTGTGTGTCTTGATGATACAACAGTAAAGTTTGAAATATGGGATACAGCTGGTCA
AGAACGATACCATAGCTTAGCACCAATGTACTACAGAGGAGCACAAGCAGCCATAGTTGTATATGATATC
ACAAATGAGGAGTCCTTTGCCAGAGCCAAAAACTGGGTTAAAGAACTTCAGAGGCAAGCCAGTCCTAACA
TTGTAATAGCTTTATCAGGAAACAAGGCTGATCTTGCAAATAAAAGAGCTGTCGATTTCCAGGAAGCACA
GTCCTATGCAGATGACAACAGTTTATTATTCATGGAGACATCAGCTAAAACATCGATGAATGTAAATGAA
ATATTCATGGCAATAGCTAAAAAGTTGCCAAAGAACGAACCACAGAATCCAGGAGCAAATTCTGCCAGAG
GAAGAGGAGTAGACCTTACTGAACCCACGCAGCCAACCAGGAATCAGTGTTGTAGTAACTAAGGATCCAC
CGGATCTAGATAACTGATCATAATCAGCCATACCACATTTGTAGAGGTTTTACTTGCTTTAAAAAACCTC
CCACACCTCCCCCTGAACCTGAAACATAAAATGAATGCAATTGTTGTTGTTAACTTGTTTATTGCAGCTT
ATAATGGTTACAAATAAAGCAATAGCATCACAAATTTCACAAATAAAGCATTTTTTTCACTGCATTCTAG
TTGTGGTTTGTCCAAACTCATCAATGTATCTTAACGCGTAAATTGTAAGCGTTAATATTT
